Addgene plasmid #69357: pGEX-4T1-RhoA G17A
Purpose: expression of nucleotide free RhoA in bacterial cells
Depositing lab: Rafael Garcia-Mata. Depositing organization: University of Toledo. Publication: Analysis of activated GAPs and GEFs in cell lysates. Garcia-Mata R, Wennerberg K, Arthur WT, Noren NK, Ellerbroek SM, Burridge K. Methods Enzymol. 2006;406:425-37. 10.1016/S0076-6879(06)06031-9 PubMed 16472675.
Backbone
  Vector backbone: pGEX-4T1
  Backbone manufacturer: GE
  Backbone size w/o insert (bp): 4900
  Total vector size (bp): 5500
  Vector type: Bacterial Expression
Growth in bacteria
  Bacterial resistance: Ampicillin, 100 μg/mL
  Growth temperature: 37°C
  Growth strain: DH5alpha
  Copy number: High Copy
Gene/Insert
  Gene/Insert name: RhoA (alt names: ARH12; ARHA; RHO12)
  Species: H. sapiens (human)
  Insert size (bp): 579
  Mutation: G17A
  GenBank ID: 387
  Entrez Gene: RHOA (a.k.a. ARH12, ARHA, EDFAOB, RHO12, RHOH12)
  Promoter: tac
  Tag / fusion protein: GST (N terminal on backbone)
  Cloning method: Restriction Enzyme; 5′ cloning site EcoRI (not destroyed); 3′ cloning site XhoI (not destroyed)
  Sequencing primers: 5′ pGEX5; 3′ pGEX3
Resource information
  A portion of this plasmid was derived from a plasmid made by: Keith Burridge Lab, UNC Chapel Hill
Terms and licenses: Academic/Nonprofit Terms; Industry Terms: Not Available to Industry
Depositor comments: RhoA has a mutation, G17A, which makes it nucleotide free when expressed in bacteria, which can be used GEF pulldowns.
How to cite: pGEX-4T1-RhoA G17A was a gift from Rafael Garcia-Mata (Addgene plasmid # 69357 ; http://n2t.net/addgene:69357 ; RRID:Addgene_69357)
