[The description below was written by a language model from this plasmid's Addgene catalogue record.]
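Description:
pGEX-4T1-RhoA G17A is a bacterial expression plasmid built on the pGEX-4T1 backbone, a roughly 4.9 kb vector designed for producing glutathione S-transferase (GST) fusion proteins in E. coli. The complete construct is about 5.5 kb, is maintained at high copy number, and is selected with ampicillin. No feature table accompanies the record, so details such as the origin of replication are not itemised, and only the catalogue fields are available.

The insert is a 579 bp human RhoA (RHOA) coding sequence carrying the G17A point mutation, cloned between the EcoRI and XhoI sites, both of which remain intact. Expression is driven by the tac promoter, a strong hybrid trp/lac promoter that is typically induced with IPTG. The backbone supplies GST at the N terminus of RhoA, so the product is a GST-RhoA(G17A) fusion that can be captured on glutathione resin.

According to the depositor, the G17A substitution makes RhoA nucleotide free when expressed in bacteria. Guanine nucleotide exchange factors (GEFs) generally bind with high affinity to the nucleotide-free form of their target GTPase, which is an intermediate in the exchange reaction. The immobilised fusion protein can therefore serve as affinity bait, and the record states it can be used for GEF pulldowns. This fits the associated publication's focus on analysing activated GEFs and GAPs in cell lysates. Part of the plasmid was derived from a construct made in another laboratory.
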