>Addgene plasmid #69357 | pGEX-4T1-RhoA G17A | addgene partial sequence | sequence record 124381 | pGEX5 5'-GGGCTGGCAAGCCACGTTTGGTG-3'
CCGGAATTCATGGCTGCCATCCGGAAGAAACTGGTGATTGTTGGTGATGGAGCCTGTGCAAAGACATGCT
TGCTCATAGTCTTCAGCAAGGACCAGTTCCCAGAGGTGTATGTGCCCACAGTGTTTGAGAACTATGTGGC
AGATATCGAGGTGGATGGAAAGCAGGTAGAGTTGGCTTTGTGGGACACAGCTGGGCAGGAAGATTATGAT
CGCCTGAGGCCCCTCTCCTACCCAGATACCGATGTTATACTGATGTGTTTTTCCATCGACAGCCCTGATA
GTTTAGAAAACATCCCAGAAAAGTGGACCCCAGAAGTCAAGCATTTCTGTCCCAACGTGCCCATCATCCT
GGTTGGGAATAAGAAGGATCTTCGGAATGATGAGCACACAAGGCGGGAGCTAGCCAAGATGAAGCAGGAG
CCGGTGAAACCTGAAGAAGGCAGAGATATGGCAAACAGGATTGGCGCTTTTGGGTACATGGAGTGTTCAG
CAAAGACCAAAGATGGAGTGAGAGAGGTTTTTGAAATGGCTACGAGAGCTGCTCTGCAAGCTAGACGTGG
GAAGAAAAAATCTGGGTGCCTTGTCTTGTGACTCGAGCGGCCGCATCGTGACTGACTGACGATCTGCCTC
GCGCGTTTCGGTGATGACGGTGAAAACCTCTGACACATGCAGCTCCCGGAGACGGTCACAGCTTGTCTGT
AAGCGGATGCCGGGAGCAGACAAGCCCGTCAGGGCGCGTCAGCGGGTGTTGGCGGGTGTCGG
