>Addgene plasmid #69357 | pGEX-4T1-RhoA G17A | addgene partial sequence | sequence record 124382 | pGEX3 5'-CCGGGAGCTGCATGTGTCAGAGG-3'
AGCGCCAATCCTGTTTGCCATATCTCTGCCTTCTTCAGGTTTCACCGGCTCCTGCTTCATCTTGGCTAGC
TCCCGCCTTGTGTGCTCATCATTCCGAAGATCCTTCTTATTCCCAACCAGGATGATGGGCACGTTGGGAC
AGAAATGCTTGACTTCTGGGGTCCACTTTTCTGGGATGTTTTCTAAACTATCAGGGCTGTCGATGGAAAA
ACACATCAGTATAACATCGGTATCTGGGTAGGAGAGGGGCCTCAGGCGATCATAATCTTCCTGCCCAGCT
GTGTCCCACAAAGCCAACTCTACCTGCTTTCCATCCACCTCGATATCTGCCACATAGTTCTCAAACACTG
TGGGCACATACACCTCTGGGAACTGGTCCTTGCTGAAGACTATGAGCAAGCATGTCTTTGCACAGGCTCC
ATCACCAACAATCACCAGTTTCTTCCGGATGGCAGCCATGAATTCCGGGGATCCACGCGGAACCAGATCC
GATTTTGGAGGATGGTCGCCACCACCAAACGTGGCTTGCCAGCCCTGCAAAGGCCATGCTATATACTTGC
TGGATTTCAAGTACTTATCAATTTGTGGGATAGCTTCAATACGTTTT
